>Addgene plasmid #84869 | pFastBacDual with LFn + PrgJ | depositor full sequence | sequence record 162908 | pFastBacDual with LFn + PrgJ sequence 6393 bps
TTCTCTGTCACAGAATGAAAATTTTTCTGTCATCTCTTCGTTATTAATGTTTGTAATTGACTGAATATCA
ACGCTTATTTGCAGCCTGAATGGCGAATGGG
[124 nt withheld, positions 102-225]
C
[91 nt withheld, positions 227-317]
A
[49 nt withheld, positions 319-367]
CCTTTGACGTTGGAGTCCACGTTCTTT
[37 nt withheld, positions 395-431]
ACCCTATCTCGGTCTATTCTTTTGATTTATAAGGGATTTTGCCGATTTCGGCCTATTGGTTAAAAAATGA
GCTGATTTAACAAAAATTTAACGCGAATTTTAACAAAATATTAACGTTTACAATTTCAGGTGGCACTTTT
CGGGGAAATGTGCGCGGAACCCCTATTTGTTTATTTTTCTAAATACATTCAAATATGTATCCGCTCATGA
GACAATAACCCTGATAAATGCTTCAATAATATTGAAAAAGGAAGAGTATGAGTATTCAACATTTCCGTGT
CGCCCTTATTCCCTTTTTTGCGGCATTTTGCCTTCCTGTTTTTGCTCACCCAGAAACGCTGGTGAAAGTA
AAAGATGCTGAAGATCAGTTGGGTGCACGAGTGGGTTACATCGAACTGGATCTCAACAGCGGTAAGATCC
TTGAGAGTTTTCGCCCCGAAGAACGTTTTCCAATGATGAGCACTTTTAAAGTTCTGCTATGTGGCGCGGT
ATTATCCCGTATTGACGCCGGGCAAGAGCAACTCGGTCGCCGCATACACTATTCTCAGAATGACTTGGTT
GAGTACTCACCAGTCACAGAAAAGCATCTTACGGATGGCATGACAGTAAGAGAATTATGCAGTGCTGCCA
TAACCATGAGTGATAACACTGCGGCCAACTTACTTCTGACAACGATCGGAGGACCGAAGGAGCTAACCGC
TTTTTTGCACAACATGGGGGATCATGTAACTCGCCTTGATCGTTGGGAACCGGAGCTGAATGAAGCCATA
CCAAACGACGAGCGTGACACCACGATGCCTGTAGCAATGGCAACAACGTTGCGCAAACTATTAACTGGCG
AACTACTTACTCTAGCTTCCCGGCAACAATTAATAGACTGGATGGAGGCGGATAAAGTTGCAGGACCACT
TCTGCGCTCGGCCCTTCCGGCTGGCTGGTTTATTGCTGATAAATCTGGAGCCGGTGAGCGTGGGTCTCGC
GGTATCATTGCAGCACTGGGGCCAGATGGTAAGCCCTCCCGTATCGTAGTTATCTACACGACGGGGAGTC
AGGCAACTATGGATGAACGAAATAGACAGATCGCTGAGATAGGTGCCTCACTGATTAAGCATTGGTAACT
GTCAGACCAAGTTTACTCATATATACTTTAGATTGATTTAAAACTTCATTTTTAATTTAAAAGGATCTAG
GTGAAGATCCTTTTTGATAATCTCATGACCAAAATCCCTTAACGTGAGTTTTCGTTCCACTGAGCGTCAG
ACCCCGTAGAAAAGATCAAAGGATCTTCTTGAGATCCTTTTTTTCTGCGCGTAATCTGCTGCTTGCAAAC
AAAAAAACCACCGCTACCAGCGGTGGTTTGTTTGCCGGATCAAGAGCTACCAACTCTTTTTCCGAAGGTA
ACTGGCTTCAGCAGAGCGCAGATACCAAATACTGTCCTTCTAGTGTAGCCGTAGTTAGGCCACCACTTCA
AGAACTCTGTAGCACCGCCTACATACCTCGCTCTGCTAATCCTGTTACCAGTGGCTGCTGCCAGTGGCGA
TAAGTCGTGTCTTACCGGGTTGGACTCAAGACGATAGTTACCGGATAAGGCGCAGCGGTCGGGCTGAACG
GGGGGTTCGTGCACACAGCCCAGCTTGGAGCGAACGACCTACACCGAACTGAGATACCTACAGCGTGAGC
ATTGAGAAAGCGCCACGCTTCCCGAAGGGAGAAAGGCGGACAGGTATCCGGTAAGCGGCAGGGTCGGAAC
AGGAGAGCGCACGAGGGAGCTTCCAGGGGGAAACGCCTGGTATCTTTATAGTCCTGTCGGGTTTCGCCAC
CTCTGACTTGAGCGTCGATTTTTGTGATGCTCGTCAGGGGGGCGGAGCCTATGGAAAAACGCCAGCAACG
CGGCCTTTTTACGGTTCCTGGCCTTTTGCTGGCCTTTTGCTCACATGTTCTTTCCTGCGTTATCCCCTGA
TTCTGTGGATAACCGTATTACCGCCTTTGAGTGAGCTGATACCGCTCGCCGCAGCCGAACGACCGAGCGC
AGCGAGTCAGTGAGCGAGGAAGCGGAAGAGCGCCTGATGCGGTATTTTCTCCTTACGCATCTGTGCGGTA
TTTCACACCGCAGACCAGCCGCGTAACCTGGCAAAATCGGTTACGGTTGAGTAATAAATGGATGCCCTGC
GTAAGCGGGTGTGGGCGGACAATAAAGTCTTAAACTGAACAAAATAGATCTAAACTATGACAATAAAGTC
TTAAACTAGACAGAATAGTTGTAAACTGAAATCAGTCCAGTTATGCTGTGAAAAAGCATACTGGACTTTT
GTTATGGCTAAAGCAAACTCTTCATTTTCTGAAGTGCAAATTGCCCGTCGTATTAAAGAGGGGCGTGGCC
AAGGGCATGGTAAAGACTATATTCGCGGCGTTGTGACAATTTACCGAACAACTCCGCGGCCGGGAAGCCG
ATCTCGGCTTGAACGAATTGTTAGGTGGCGGTACTTGGGTCGATATCAAAGTGCATCACTTCTTCCCGTA
TGCCCAACTTTGTATAGAGAGCCACTGCGGGATCGTCACCGTAATCTGCTTGCACGTAGATCACATAAGC
ACCAAGCGCGTTGGCCTCATGCTTGAGGAGATTGATGAGCGCGGTGGCAATGCCCTGCCTCCGGTGCTCG
CCGGAGACTGCGAGATCATAGATATAGATCTCACTACGCGGCTGCTCAAACCTGGGCAGAACGTAAGCCG
CGAGAGCGCCAACAACCGCTTCTTGGTCGAAGGCAGCAAGCGCGATGAATGTCTTACTACGGAGCAAGTT
CCCGAGGTAATCGGAGTCCGGCTGATGTTGGGAGTAGGTGGCTACGTCTCCGAACTCACGACCGAAAAGA
TCAAGAGCAGCCCGCATGGATTTGACTTGGTCAGGGCCGAGCCTACATGTGCGAATGATGCCCATACTTG
AGCCACCTAACTTTGTTTTAGGGCGACTGCCCTGCTGCGTAACATCGTTGCTGCTGCGTAACATCGTTGC
TGCTCCATAACATCAAACATCGACCCACGGCGTAACGCGCTTGCTGCTTGGATGCCCGAGGCATAGACTG
TACAAAAAAACAGTCATAACAAGCCATGAAAACCGCCACTGCGCCGTTACCACCGCTGCGTTCGGTCAAG
GTTCTGGACCAGTTGCGTGAGCGCATACGCTACTTGCATTACAGTTTACGAACCGAACAGGCTTATGTCA
ACTGGGTTCGTGCCTTCATCCGTTTCCACGGTGTGCGTCACCCGGCAACCTTGGGCAGCAGCGAAGTCGA
GGCATTTCTGTCCTGGCTGGCGAACGAGCGCAAGGTTTCGGTCTCCACGCATCGTCAGGCATTGGCGGCC
TTGCTGTTCTTCTACGGCAAGGTGCTGTGCACGGATCTGCCCTGGCTTCAGGAGATCGGTAGACCTCGGC
CGTCGCGGCGCTTGCCGGTGGTGCTGACCCCGGATGAAGTGGTTCGCATCCTCGGTTTTCTGGAAGGCGA
GCATCGTTTGTTCGCCCAGGACTCTAGCTATAGTTCTAGTGGTTGGCCTACGTACCCGTAGTGGCTATGG
CAGGGCTTGCCGCCCCGACGTTGGCTGCGAGCCCTGGGCCTTCACCCGAACTTGGGGGTTGGGGTGGGGA
AAAGGAAGAAACGCGGGCGTATTGGTCCCAATGGGGTCTCGGTGGGGTATCGACAGAGTGCCAGCCCTGG
GACCGAACCCCGCGTTTATGAACAAACGACCCAACACCCGTGCGTTTTATTCTGTCTTTTTATTGCCGTC
ATAGCGCGGGTTCCTTCCGGTATTGTCTCCTTCCGTGTTTCAGTTAGCCTCCCCCATCTCCCGGTACCGC
ATGCTATGCATCAGCTGCTAGCACCATGGCTCGAGATCCCGGGTGATCAAGTCTTCGTCGAGTGATTGTA
AATAAAATGTAATTTACAGTATAGTATTTTAATTAATATACAAATGATTTGATAATAATTCTTATTTAAC
TATAATATATTGTGTTGGGTTGAATTAAAGGTCCGTATACTCCGGAATATTAATAGATCATGGAGATAAT
TAAAATGATAACCATCTCGCAAATAAATAAGTATTTTACTGTTTTCGTAACAGTTTTGTAATAAAAAAAC
CTATAAATATTCCGGATTATTCATACCGTCCCACCATCGGGCGCGGATCCCGGTCCGAAGCGCGCGGAAT
TCAAAGGCCTACGTCGACAATGGGCAGCAGCCATCATCATCATCATCACAGCAGCGGCCTGGTGCCGCGC
GGCAGCCATATGGCGGGCGGTCATGGTGATGTAGGTATGCACGTAAAAGAGAAAGAGAAAAATAAAGATG
AGAATAAGAGAAAAGATGAAGAACGAAATAAAACACAGGAAGAGCATTTAAAGGAAATCATGAAACACAT
TGTAAAAATAGAAGTAAAAGGGGAGGAAGCTGTTAAAAAAGAGGCAGCAGAAAAGCTACTTGAGAAAGTA
CCATCTGATGTTTTAGAGATGTATAAAGCAATTGGAGGAAAGATATATATTGTGGATGGTGATATTACAA
AACATATATCTTTAGAAGCATTATCTGAAGATAAGAAAAAAATAAAAGACATTTATGGGAAAGATGCTTT
ATTACATGAACATTATGTATATGCAAAAGAAGGATATGAACCCGTACTTGTAATCCAATCTTCGGAAGAT
TATGTAGAAAATACTGAAAAGGCACTGAACGTTTATTATGAAATAGGTAAGATATTATCAAGGGATATTT
TAAGTAAAATTAATCAACCATATCAGAAATTTTTAGATGTATTAAATACCATTAAAAATGCATCTGATTC
AGATGGACAAGATCTTTTATTTACTAATCAGCTTAAGGAACATCCCACAGACTTTTCTGTAGAATTCTTG
GAACAAAATAGCAATGAGGTACAAGAAGTATTTGCGAAAGCTTTTGCATATTATATCGAGCCACAGCATC
GTGATGTTTTACAGCTTTATGCACCGGAAGCTTTTAATTACATGGATAAATTTAACGAACAAGAAATAAA
TCTATCCTTGGAAGAACTTAAAGATCAACGGAGCACGCGTATGTCGATTGCAACTATTGTCCCTGAGAAT
GCCGTTATAGGGCAGGCGGTCAATATCAGGTCTATGGAAACGGACATTGTCTCGCTGGATGACCGGCTAC
TCCAGGCTTTTTCTGGTTCGGCGATTGCCACGGCTGTGGATAAACAGACGATTACCAACAGGATTGAGGA
CCCTAATCTGGTGACGGATCCTAAAGAGCTGGCTATTTCGCAAGAGATGATTTCAGATTATAACCTGTAT
GTTTCTATGGTCAGTACCCTTACTCGTAAAGGAGTCGGGGCTGTTGAAACGCTATTACGCTCATGAGCGG
CCGCTTTCGAATCTAGAGCCTGCAGTCTCGACAAGCTTGTCGAGAAGTACTAGAGGATCATAATCAGCCA
TACCACATTTGTAGAGGTTTTACTTGCTTTAAAAAACCTCCCACACCTCCCCCTGAACCTGAAACATAAA
ATGAATGCAATTGTTGTTGTTAACTTGTTTATTGCAGCTTATAATGGTTACAAATAAAGCAATAGCATCA
CAAATTTCACAAATAAAGCATTTTTTTCACTGCATTCTAGTTGTGGTTTGTCCAAACTCATCAATGTATC
TTATCATGTCTGGATCTGATCACTGCTTGAGCCTAGGAGATCCGAACCAGATAAGTGAAATCTAGTTCCA
AACTATTTTGTCATTTTTAATTTTCGTATTAGCTTACGACGCTACACCCAGTTCCCATCTATTTTGTCAC
TCTTCCCTAAATAATCCTTAAAAACTCCATTTCCACCCCTCCCAGTTCCCAACTATTTTGTCCGCCCACA
GCGGGGCATTTTTCTTCCTGTTATGTTTTTAATCAAACATCCTGCCAACTCCATGTGACAAACCGTCATC
TTCGGCTACTTT
Features (pLannotate 1.2.2; 20 found; start..end, strand, type, name):
     81..97      +  CDS            lacZα (fragment): LacZα fragment of β-galactosidase; lacZ fragment
    102..557     +  rep_origin     f1 ori (sequence partly withheld): f1 bacteriophage origin of replication; arrow indicates direction of (+) strand synthesis
    584..688     +  promoter       AmpR promoter: bla
    689..1549    +  CDS            AmpR: β-lactamase; bla; confers resistance to ampicillin, carbenicillin, and related antibiotics
   1720..2308    +  rep_origin     ori: high-copy-number ColE1/pMB1/pBR322/pUC origin of replication
   2494..2543    -  misc_feature   bom (fragment): basis of mobility region from pBR322
   2611..2835    -  mobile_element Tn7R: mini-Tn7 element (right end of the Tn7 transposon) Tn7
   2902..3435    -  CDS            GmR: gentamycin acetyltransferase; aacC1; confers resistance to gentamycin
   3624..3652    -  promoter       Pc promoter: intI1 (promoter lies within the coding sequence); class 1 integron promoter
   3630..3977    -  CDS            YPR2_ECOLX (fragment): Protein predicted: Swiss-Prot protein existence level 4. From Escherichia coli.
   4161..4209    -  polyA_signal   HSV TK poly(A) signal: herpes simplex virus thymidine kinase polyadenylation signal (Cole and Stacy, 1985)
   4345..4454    -  promoter       p10 promoter: baculovirus promoter for expression in insect cells
   4478..4569    +  promoter       polyhedrin promoter: polh from Autographa californica; promoter for the baculovirus polyhedrin gene
   4663..4679    +  CDS            capTEV™ (fragment): composite tag for in vivo biotinylation, TEV protease cleavage, and 6xHis tagging
   4690..4707    +  CDS            thrombin site: thrombin recognition and cleavage site
   4714..5502    +  CDS            lef (fragment): LEF_BACAN - Experimental evidence at protein level: Swiss-Prot protein existence level 1. Lethal factor (LF), which constitutes one of the three proteins composing the anthrax toxin, is able to trigger rapid cell death in macrophages (PubMed:3711080, PubMed:8380282, PubMed:9563949, PubMed:10475971, PubMed:11104681, PubMed:9703991). Acts as a protease that cleaves the N-terminal of most dual specificity mitogen-activated protein kinase kinases (MAPKKs or MAP2Ks) (except for MAP2K5): cleavage invariably occurs within the N-terminal proline-rich region preceding the kinase domain, thus disrupting
   5512..5814    +  CDS            prgJ: PRGJ_SALTY - Experimental evidence at protein level: Swiss-Prot protein existence level 1. Required for invasion of epithelial cells. From Salmonella typhimurium (strain LT2 / SGSC1412 / ATCC 700720).
   5877..5960    +  CDS            large T antigen (fragment): large T antigen from SV40 (simian virus 40)
   5983..6117    +  polyA_signal   SV40 poly(A) signal: SV40 polyadenylation signal
   6146..6311    -  mobile_element Tn7L: mini-Tn7 element (left end of the Tn7 transposon) Tn7
