[The description below was written by a language model from this plasmid's Addgene catalogue record and pLannotate feature annotations shown in this document.]
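Description:
pFastBacDual with LFn + PrgJ is a 6.4 kb baculovirus donor (transfer) plasmid built on the commercial pFastBacDual backbone, intended for producing a recombinant protein in insect cells. In E. coli it replicates from a high-copy ColE1/pUC-type origin and is selected with ampicillin through the bla gene; an f1 origin is also present. The expression region and a gentamicin acetyltransferase gene lie between the Tn7R and Tn7L ends of a mini-Tn7 element. This arrangement allows site-specific transposition of the cassette into a baculovirus shuttle genome (bacmid), with gentamicin resistance marking the transposed segment.

The payload is a single fusion open reading frame driven by the late, very strong polyhedrin promoter and terminated by the SV40 polyadenylation signal. Reading from the N terminus, the annotation shows a 6xHis tag (detected as a fragment of a composite tag), a thrombin cleavage site, the N-terminal domain of anthrax lethal factor (LFn) and, immediately downstream, the Salmonella Typhimurium type III secretion system inner rod protein PrgJ. The second, divergently oriented expression position of the dual vector, the p10 promoter with the HSV TK polyadenylation signal, carries no annotated insert.

LFn lacks the toxin's protease activity in this context and serves as a delivery signal. When the purified fusion is given together with anthrax protective antigen, the PA channel translocates the attached PrgJ into the cytosol of target cells. According to the record, the construct is used for baculovirus expression of LFn-PrgJ, and the associated work concerns NAIP-dependent cytosolic detection of specific bacterial ligands in vivo.
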