Addgene plasmid #84869: pFastBacDual with LFn + PrgJ
Purpose: Baculovirus Expression of LFn-PrgJ fusion. The LFn domain acts as a signal sequence that targets proteins for cytosolic translocation via the co-administered protective antigen (PA) channel protein
Depositing lab: Russell Vance. Depositing organization: University of California, Berkeley. Publication: NAIP proteins are required for cytosolic detection of specific bacterial ligands in vivo. Rauch I, Tenthorey JL, Nichols RD, Al Moussawi K, Kang JJ, Kang C, Kazmierczak BI, Vance RE. J Exp Med. 2016 May 2;213(5):657-65. doi: 10.1084/jem.20151809. Epub 2016 Apr 4. PubMed 27045008.
Backbone
  Vector backbone: pFastBacDual
  Backbone manufacturer: ThermoFisher
  Vector type: Insect Expression ; Baculovirus
  Selectable markers: Gentamicin
Growth in bacteria
  Bacterial resistance: Ampicillin, 100 μg/mL
  Growth temperature: 37°C
  Growth strain: DH5alpha
  Copy number: Unknown
Gene/Insert 1
  Gene/Insert name: LFn (alt name: N-terminal domain of anthrax lethal factor)
  Promoter: Polyhedrin
  Tag / fusion protein: 6xHis (N terminal on insert)
  Cloning method: Unknown
  Sequencing primers: 5′ Polyhedrin forward
Gene/Insert 2
  Gene/Insert name: PrgJ (alt name: T3SS inner rod protein)
  Species: S. Typhimurium
  GenBank ID: NP_461793
  Cloning method: Unknown
  Sequencing primers: 5′ unknown; 3′ SV40pA-R
Terms and licenses: Academic/Nonprofit Terms; Industry Terms: Not Available to Industry
How to cite: pFastBacDual with LFn + PrgJ was a gift from Russell Vance (Addgene plasmid # 84869 ; http://n2t.net/addgene:84869 ; RRID:Addgene_84869)
