>Addgene plasmid #84869 | pFastBacDual with LFn + PrgJ | addgene partial sequence | sequence record 165927 | Polyhedrin-F 5'-AAATGATAACCATCTCGC-3'
ATAAAAAAACCTATAAATATTCCGGATTATTCATACCGTCCCACCATCGGGCGCGGATCCCGGTCCGAAG
CGCGCGGAATTCAAAGGCCTACGTCGACAATGGGCAGCAGCCATCATCATCATCATCACAGCAGCGGCCT
GGTGCCGCGCGGCAGCCATATGGCGGGCGGTCATGGTGATGTAGGTATGCACGTAAAAGAGAAAGAGAAA
AATAAAGATGAGAATAAGAGAAAAGATGAAGAACGAAATAAAACACAGGAAGAGCATTTAAAGGAAATCA
TGAAACACATTGTAAAAATAGAAGTAAAAGGGGAGGAAGCTGTTAAAAAAGAGGCAGCAGAAAAGCTACT
TGAGAAAGTACCATCTGATGTTTTAGAGATGTATAAAGCAATTGGAGGAAAGATATATATTGTGGATGGT
GATATTACAAAACATATATCTTTAGAAGCATTATCTGAAGATAAGAAAAAAATAAAAGACATTTATGGGA
AAGATGCTTTATTACATGAACATTATGTATATGCAAAAGAAGGATATGAACCCGTACTTGTAATCCAATC
TTCGGAAGATTATGTAGAAAATACTGAAAAGGCACTGAACGTTTATTATGAAATAGGTAAGATATTATCA
AGGGATATTTTAAGTAAAATTAATCAACCATATCAGAAATTTTTAGATGTATTAAATACCATTAAAAATG
CATCTGATTCAGATGGACAAGATCTTTTATTTACTAATCAGCTTAAGGAACATCCCACAGACTTTTCTGT
AGAATTCTTGGAACAAAATAGCAATGAGGTACAAGAAGTATTTGCGAAAGCTTTTGCATATTATATCGAG
CCACAGCATCGTGATGTTTTACAGCTTTATGCACCGGAAGCTTT
