>Addgene plasmid #84869 | pFastBacDual with LFn + PrgJ | addgene partial sequence | sequence record 165928 | SV40pA-R 5'-GAAATTTGTGATGCTATTGC-3'
AGTTAACAACAACAATTGCATTCATTTTATGTTTCAGGTTCAGGGGGAGGTGTGGGAGGTTTTTTAAAGC
AAGTAAAACCTCTACAAATGTGGTATGGCTGATTATGATCCTCTAGTACTTCTCGACAAGCTTGTCGAGA
CTGCAGGCTCTAGATTCGAAAGCGGCCGCTCATGAGCGTAATAGCGTTTCAACAGCCCCGACTCCTTTAC
GAGTAAGGGTACTGACCATAGAAACATACAGGTTATAATCTGAAATCATCTCTTGCGAAATAGCCAGCTC
TTTAGGATCCGTCACCAGATTAGGGTCCTCAATCCTGTTGGTAATCGTCTGTTTATCCACAGCCGTGGCA
ATCGCCGAACCAGAAAAAGCCTGGAGTAGCCGGTCATCCAGCGAGACAATGTCCGTTTCCATAGACCTGA
TATTGACCGCCTGCCCTATAACGGCATTCTCAGGGACAATAGTTGCAATCGACATACGCGTGCTCCGTTG
ATCTTTAAGTTCTTCCAAGGATAGATTTATTTCTTGTTCGTTAAATTTATCCATGTAATTAAAAGCTTCC
GGTGCATAAAGCTGTAAAACATCACGATGCTGTGGCTCGATATAATATGCAAAAGCTTTCGCAAATACTT
CTTGTACCTCATTGCTATTTTGTTCCAAGAATTCTACAGAAAAGTCTGTGGGATGTTCCTTAAGCTGATT
AGTAAATAAAAGATCTTGTCCATCTGAATCAGATGCATTTTTAATGGTATTTAATACATCTAAAAATTTC
TGATATGGTTGATTAATTTTACTTAAAATATCCCTTGATAATATCTTACCTATTTCATAATAAACGTTCA
GTGCCTTTTCAGTATTTTCTACATAATCTTC
